>Addgene plasmid #144025 | TFORF2430 | addgene full sequence | sequence record 400519 | Addgene NGS Result
TTAATGTAGTCTTATGCAATACTCTTGTAGTCTTGCAACATGGTAACGATGAGTTAGCAACATGCCTTAC
AAGGAGAGAAAAAGCACCGTGCATGCCGATTGGTGGAAGTAAGGTGGTACGATCGTGCCTTATTAGGAAG
GCAACAGACGGGTCTGACATGGATTGGACGAACCACTGAATTGCCGCATTGCAGAGATATTGTATTTAAG
TGCCTAGCTCGATACATAAACGGGTCTCTCTGGTTAGACCAGATCTGAGCCTGGGAGCTCTCTGGCTAAC
TAGGGAACCCACTGCTTAAGCCTCAATAAAGCTTGCCTTGAGTGCTTCAAGTAGTGTGTGCCCGTCTGTT
GTGTGACTCTGGTAACTAGAGATCCCTCAGACCCTTTTAGTCAGTGTGGAAAATCTCTAGCAGTGGCGCC
CGAACAGGGACTTGAAAGCGAAAGGGAAACCAGAGGAGCTCTCTCGACGCAGGACTCGGCTTGCTGAAGC
GCGCACGGCAAGAGGCGAGGGGCGGCGACTGGTGAGTACGCCAAAAATTTTGACTAGCGGAGGCTAGAAG
GAGAGAGATGGGTGCGAGAGCGTCAGTATTAAGCGGGGGAGAATTAGATCGCGATGGGAAAAAATTCGGT
TAAGGCCAGGGGGAAAGAAAAAATATAAATTAAAACATATAGTATGGGCAAGCAGGGAGCTAGAACGATT
CGCAGTTAATCCTGGCCTGTTAGAAACATCAGAAGGCTGTAGACAAATACTGGGACAGCTACAACCATCC
CTTCAGACAGGATCAGAAGAACTTAGATCATTATATAATACAGTAGCAACCCTCTATTGTGTGCATCAAA
GGATAGAGATAAAAGACACCAAGGAAGCTTTAGACAAGATAGAGGAAGAGCAAAACAAAAGTAAGACCAC
CGCACAGCAAGCGGCCGCTGATCTTCAGACCTGGAGGAGGAGATATGAGGGACAATTGGAGAAGTGAATT
ATATAAATATAAAGTAGTAAAAATTGAACCATTAGGAGTAGCACCCACCAAGGCAAAGAGAAGAGTGGTG
CAGAGAGAAAAAAGAGCAGTGGGAATAGGAGCTTTGTTCCTTGGGTTCTTGGGAGCAGCAGGAAGCACTA
TGGGCGCAGCGTCAATGACGCTGACGGTACAGGCCAGACAATTATTGTCTGGTATAGTGCAGCAGCAGAA
CAATTTGCTGAGGGCTATTGAGGCGCAACAGCATCTGTTGCAACTCACAGTCTGGGGCATCAAGCAGCTC
CAGGCAAGAATCCTGGCTGTGGAAAGATACCTAAAGGATCAACAGCTCCTGGGGATTTGGGGTTGCTCTG
GAAAACTCATTTGCACCACTGCTGTGCCTTGGAATGCTAGTTGGAGTAATAAATCTCTGGAACAGATTTG
GAATCACACGACCTGGATGGAGTGGGACAGAGAAATTAACAATTACACAAGCTTAATACACTCCTTAATT
GAAGAATCGCAAAACCAGCAAGAAAAGAATGAACAAGAATTATTGGAATTAGATAAATGGGCAAGTTTGT
GGAATTGGTTTAACATAACAAATTGGCTGTGGTATATAAAATTATTCATAATGATAGTAGGAGGCTTGGT
AGGTTTAAGAATAGTTTTTGCTGTACTTTCTATAGTGAATAGAGTTAGGCAGGGATATTCACCATTATCG
TTTCAGACCCACCTCCCAACCCCGAGGGGACCCATGCATTGCATCTCAATTAGTCAGCAACCAGGTGTGG
AAAGTCCCCAGGCTCCCCAGCAGGCAGAAGTATGCAAAGCATGCGTCTCAATTAGTCAGCAACCATAGTC
CCGCCCCTAACTCCGCCCATCCCGCCCCTAACTCCGCCCAGTTCCGCCCATTCTCCGCCCCATGGCTGAC
TAATTTTTTTTATTTATGCAGAGGCCGAGGCCGCCTCGGCCTCTGAGCTATTCCAGAAGTAGTGAGGAGG
CTTTTTTGGAGGCCTAGGCTTTTGCAAAAAGCTTTCTAGAGGTACCACCGGAGCTTACCATGACCGAGTA
CAAGCCCACGGTGCGCCTCGCCACCCGCGACGACGTCCCCAGGGCCGTACGCACCCTCGCCGCCGCGTTC
GCCGACTACCCCGCCACGCGCCACACCGTCGATCCGGACCGCCACATCGAGCGGGTCACCGAGCTGCAAG
AACTCTTCCTCACGCGCGTCGGGCTCGACATCGGCAAGGTGTGGGTCGCGGACGACGGCGCCGCCGTGGC
GGTCTGGACCACGCCGGAGAGCGTCGAAGCGGGGGCGGTGTTCGCCGAGATCGGCCCGCGCATGGCCGAG
TTGAGCGGTTCCCGGCTGGCCGCGCAGCAACAGATGGAAGGCCTCCTGGCGCCGCACCGGCCCAAGGAGC
CCGCGTGGTTCCTGGCCACCGTCGGCGTCTCGCCCGACCACCAGGGCAAGGGTCTGGGCAGCGCCGTCGT
GCTCCCCGGAGTGGAGGCGGCCGAGCGCGCCGGGGTGCCCGCCTTCCTGGAGACCTCCGCGCCCCGCAAC
CTCCCCTTCTACGAGCGGCTCGGCTTCACCGTCACCGCCGACGTCGAGGTGCCCGAAGGACCGCGCACCT
GGTGCATGACCCGCAAGCCCGGTGCCAGTTAACGAATTCTAGATCTTGAGACAAATGGCAGTATTCATCC
ACAATTTTAAAAGAAAAGGGGGGATTGGGGGGTACAGTGCAGGGGAAAGAATAGTAGACATAATAGCAAC
AGACATACAAACTAAAGAATTACAAAAACAAATTACAAAAATTCAAAATTTTCGGGTTTATTACAGGGAC
AGCAGAGATCCACTTTGGCGCCGGCTCGAGGCCTGCAGGTGCAAAGATGGATAAAGTTTTAAACAGAGAG
GAATCTTTGCAGCTAATGGACCTTCTAGGTCTTGAAAGGAGTGGGAATTGGCTCCGGTGCCCGTCAGTGG
GCAGAGCGCACATCGCCCACAGTCCCCGAGAAGTTGGGGGGAGGGGTCGGCAATTGAACCGGTGCCTAGA
GAAGGTGGCGCGGGGTAAACTGGGAAAGTGATGTCGTGTACTGGCTCCGCCTTTTTCCCGAGGGTGGGGG
AGAACCGTATATAAGTGCAGTAGTCGCCGTGAACGTTCTTTTTCGCAACGGGTTTGCCGCCAGAACACAG
GTAAGTGCCGTGTGTGGTTCCCGCGGGCCTGGCCTCTTTACGGGTTATGGCCCTTGCGTGCCTTGAATTA
CTTCCACCTGGCTGCAGTACGTGATTCTTGATCCCGAGCTTCGGGTTGGAAGTGGGTGGGAGAGTTCGAG
GCCTTGCGCTTAAGGAGCCCCTTCGCCTCGTGCTTGAGTTGAGGCCTGGCCTGGGCGCTGGGGCCGCCGC
GTGCGAATCTGGTGGCACCTTCGCGCCTGTCTCGCTGCTTTCGATAAGTCTCTAGCCATTTAAAATTTTT
GATGACCTGCTGCGACGCTTTTTTTCTGGCAAGATAGTCTTGTAAATGCGGGCCAAGATCTGCACACTGG
TATTTCGGTTTTTGGGGCCGCGGGCGGCGACGGGGCCCGTGCGTCCCAGCGCACATGTTCGGCGAGGCGG
GGCCTGCGAGCGCGGCCACCGAGAATCGGACGGGGGTAGTCTCAAGCTGGCCGGCCTGCTCTGGTGCCTG
GCCTCGCGCCGCCGTGTATCGCCCCGCCCTGGGCGGCAAGGCTGGCCCGGTCGGCACCAGTTGCGTGAGC
GGAAAGATGGCCGCTTCCCGGCCCTGCTGCAGGGAGCTCAAAATGGAGGACGCGGCGCTCGGGAGAGCGG
GCGGGTGAGTCACCCACACAAAGGAAAAGGGCCTTTCCGTCCTCAGCCGTCGCTTCATGTGACTCCACGG
AGTACCGGGCGCCGTCCAGGCACCTCGATTAGTTCTCGAGCTTTTGGAGTACGTCGTCTTTAGGTTGGGG
GGAGGGGTTTTATGCGATGGAGTTTCCCCACACTGAGTGGGTGGAGACTGAAGTTAGGCCAGCTTGGCAC
TTGATGTAATTCTCCTTGGAATTTGCCCTTTTTGAGTTTGGATCTTGGTTCATTCTCAAGCCTCAGACAG
TGGTTCAAAGTTTTTTTCTTCCATTTCAGGTGTCGTGAGGCTAGCACCGCCACCATGGCCCATAACGCGG
GCGCCGCGGCCGCCGCCGGCACCCACAGCGCCAAGAGCGGCGGCTCCGAGGCGGCTCTCAAGGAGGGTGG
AAGCGCCGCCGCGCTGTCCTCCTCCTCCTCCTCCTCCGCGGCGGCAGCGGCGGCATCCTCTTCCTCCTCG
TCGGGCCCGGGCTCGGCCATGGAGACGGGGCTGCTCCCCAACCACAAACTGAAAACCGTTGGCGAAGCCC
CCGCCGCGCCGCCCCACCAGCAGCACCACCACCACCACCATGCCCACCACCACCACCACCATGCCCACCA
CCTCCACCACCACCACGCACTACAGCAGCAGCTAAACCAGTTCCAGCAGCAGCAGCAGCAGCAGCAACAG
CAGCAGCAGCAGCAGCAGCAACAGCAACATCCCATTTCCAACAACAACAGCTTGGGCGGCGCGGGCGGCG
GCGCGCCTCAGCCCGGCCCCGACATGGAGCAGCCGCAACATGGAGGCGCCAAGGACAGTGCTGCGGGCGG
CCAGGCCGACCCCCCGGGCCCGCCGCTGCTGAGCAAGCCGGGCGACGAGGACGACGCGCCGCCCAAGATG
GGGGAGCCGGCGGGCGGCCGCTACGAGCACCCGGGCTTGGGCGCCCTGGGCACGCAGCAGCCGCCGGTCG
CCGTGCCCGGGGGCGGCGGCGGCCCGGCGGCCGTCCCGGAGTTTAATAATTACTATGGCAGCGCTGCCCC
TGCGAGCGGCGGCCCCGGCGGCCGCGCTGGGCCTTGCTTTGATCAACATGGCGGACAACAAAGCCCCGGG
ATGGGGATGATGCACTCCGCCTCCGCCGCCGCCGCCGGGGCCCCCGGCAGCATGGACCCCCTGCAGAACT
CCCACGAAGGGTACCCCAACAGCCAGTGCAACCATTATCCGGGCTACAGCCGGCCCGGCGCGGGCGGCGG
CGGCGGCGGCGGCGGCGGAGGAGGAGGAGGCAGCGGAGGAGGAGGAGGAGGAGGAGGAGCAGGAGCAGGA
GGAGCAGGAGCGGGAGCTGTGGCGGCGGCGGCCGCGGCGGCGGCGGCAGCAGCAGGAGGCGGCGGCGGCG
GCGGCTATGGGGGCTCGTCCGCGGGGTACGGGGTGCTGAGCTCCCCCCGGCAGCAGGGCGGCGGCATGAT
GATGGGCCCCGGGGGCGGCGGGGCCGCGAGCCTCAGCAAGGCGGCCGCCGGCTCGGCGGCGGGGGGCTTC
CAGCGCTTCGCCGGCCAGAACCAGCACCCGTCGGGGGCCACCCCGACCCTCAATCAGCTGCTCACCTCGC
CCAGCCCCATGATGCGGAGCTACGGCGGCAGCTACCCCGAGTACAGCAGCCCCAGCGCGCCGCCGCCGCC
GCCGTCGCAGCCCCAGTCCCAGGCGGCGGCGGCGGGGGCGGCGGCGGGCGGCCAGCAGGCGGCCGCGGGC
ATGGGCTTGGGCAAGGACATGGGCGCCCAGTACGCCGCTGCCAGCCCGGCCTGGGCGGCCGCGCAACAAA
GGAGTCACCCGGCGATGAGCCCCGGCACCCCCGGACCGACCATGGGCAGATCCCAGGGCAGCCCAATGGA
TCCAATGGTGATGAAGAGACCTCAGTTGTATGGCATGGGCAGTAACCCTCATTCTCAGCCTCAGCAGAGC
AGTCCGTACCCAGGAGGTTCCTATGGCCCTCCAGGCCCACAGCGGTATCCAATTGGCATCCAGGGTCGGA
CTCCCGGGGCCATGGCCGGAATGCAGTACCCTCAGCAGCAGGACTCTGGAGATGCCACATGGAAAGAAAC
ATTCTGGTTGATGCCACCTCAGTATGGACAGCAAGGTGTGAGTGGTTACTGCCAGCAGGGCCAACAGCCA
TATTACAGCCAGCAGCCGCAGCCCCCGCACCTCCCACCCCAGGCGCAGTATCTGCCGTCCCAGTCCCAGC
AGAGGTACCAGCCGCAGCAGGACATGTCTCAGGAAGGCTATGGAACTAGATCTCAACCTCCTCTGGCCCC
CGGAAAACCTAACCATGAAGACTTGAACTTAATACAGCAAGAAAGACCATCAAGTTTACCAGATCTGTCT
GGCTCCATTGATGACCTCCCCACGGGAACGGAAGCAACTTTGAGCTCAGCAGTCAGTGCATCCGGGTCCA
CGAGCAGCCAAGGGGATCAGAGCAACCCGGCGCAGTCGCCTTTCTCCCCACATGCGTCCCCTCATCTCTC
CAGCATCCCGGGGGGCCCATCTCCCTCTCCTGTTGGCTCTCCTGTAGGAAGCAACCAGTCTCGATCTGGC
CCAATCTCTCCTGCAAGTATCCCAGGTAGTCAGATGCCTCCGCAGCCACCCGGGAGCCAGTCAGAATCCA
GTTCCCATCCCGCCTTGAGCCAGTCACCAATGCCACAGGAAAGAGGTTTTATGGCAGGCACACAAAGAAA
CCCTCAGATGGCTCAGTATGGACCTCAACAGACAGGACCATCCATGTCGCCTCATCCTTCTCCTGGGGGC
CAGATGCATGCTGGAATCAGTAGCTTTCAGCAGAGTAACTCAAGTGGGACTTACGGTCCACAGATGAGCC
AGTATGGACCACAAGGTAACTACTCCAGACCCCCAGCGTATAGTGGGGTGCCCAGTGCAAGCTACAGCGG
CCCAGGGCCCGGTATGGGTATCAGTGCCAACAACCAGATGCATGGACAAGGGCCAAGCCAGCCATGTGGT
GCTGTGCCCCTGGGACGAATGCCATCAGCTGGGATGCAGAACAGACCATTTCCTGGAAATATGAGCAGCA
TGACCCCCAGTTCTCCTGGCATGTCTCAGCAGGGAGGGCCAGGAATGGGGCCGCCAATGCCAACTGTGAA
CCGTAAGGCACAGGAGGCAGCCGCAGCAGTGATGCAGGCTGCTGCGAACTCAGCACAAAGCAGGCAAGGC
AGTTTCCCCGGCATGAACCAGAGTGGACTTATGGCTTCCAGCTCTCCCTACAGCCAGCCCATGAACAACA
GCTCTAGCCTGATGAACACGCAGGCGCCGCCCTACAGCATGGCGCCCGCCATGGTGAACAGCTCGGCAGC
ATCTGTGGGTCTTGCAGATATGATGTCTCCTGGTGAATCCAAACTGCCCCTGCCTCTCAAAGCAGACGGC
AAAGAAGAAGGCACTCCACAGCCCGAGAGCAAGTCAAAGAAGTCCAGCTCCTCCACCACTACT
[336 nt withheld, positions 7274-7609]
GTCTTCAGCACCGGGGACACCAAAAAGCAGCCCAAGCTCCAGCCGCCATCTCCTGCTAACTCGGGATCCT
TGCAAGGCCCACAGACCCCCCAGTCAACTGGCAGCAATTCCATGGCAGAGGTTCCAGGTGACCTGAAGCC
ACCTACCCCAGCCTCCACCCCTCACGGCCAGATGACTCCAATGCAAGGTGGAAGAAGCAGTACAATCAGT
GTGCACGACCCATTCTCAGATGTGAGTGATTCATCCTTCCCGAAACGGAACTCCATGACTCCAAACGCCC
CCTACCAGCAGGGCATGAGCATGCCCGATGTGATGGGCAGGATGCCCTATGAGCCCAACAAGGACCCCTT
TGGGGGAATGAGAAAAGTGCCTGGAAGCAGCGAGCCCTTTATGACGCAAGGACAGATGCCCAACAGCAGC
ATGCAGGACATGTACAACCAAAGTCCCTCCGGAGCAATGTCTAACCTGGGCATGGGGCAGCGCCAGCAGT
TTCCCTATGGAGCCAGTTACGACCGAAGGCATGAACCTTATGGGCAGCAGTATCCAGGCCAAGGCCCTCC
CTCGGGACAGCCGCCGTATGGAGGGCACCAGCCCGGCCTGTACCCACAGCAGCCGAATTACAAACGCCAT
ATGGACGGCATGTACGGGCCCCCAGCCAAGCGCCACGAGGGCGACATGTACAACATGCAGTACAGCAGCC
AGCAGCAGGAGATGTACAACCAGTATGGAGGCTCCTACTCGGGCCCGGACCGCAGGCCCATCCAGGGCCA
GTACCCGTATCCCTACAGCAGGGAGAGGATGCAGGGCCCGGGGCAGATCCAGACACACGGAATCCCGCCT
CAGATGATGGGCGGCCCGCTGCAGTCGTCCTCCAGTGAGGGGCCTCAGCAGAATATGTGGGCAGCACGCA
ATGATATGCCTTATCCCTACCAGAACAGGCAGGGCCCTGGCGGCCCTACACAGGCGCCCCCTTACCCAGG
CATGAACCGCACAGACGATATGATGGTACCCGATCAGAGGATAAATCATGAGAGCCAGTGGCCTTCTCAC
GTCAGCCAGCGTCAGCCTTATATGTCGTCCTCAGCCTCCATGCAGCCCATCACACGCCCACCACAGCCGT
CCTACCAGACGCCACCGTCACTGCCAAATCACATCTCCAGGGCGCCCAGCCCAGCGTCCTTCCAGCGCTC
CCTGGAGAACCGCATGTCTCCAAGCAAGTCTCCTTTTCTGCCGTCTATGAAGATGCAGAAGGTCATGCCC
ACGGTCCCCACATCCCAGGTCACCGGGCCACCACCCCAACCACCCCCAATCAGAAGGGAGATCACCTTTC
CTCCTGGCTCAGTAGAAGCATCACAACCAGTCTTGAAACAAAGGCGAAAGATTACCTCCAAAGATATCGT
TACTCCTGAGGCGTGGCGTGTGATGATGTCCCTTAAATCAGGTCTTTTGGCTGAGAGTACGTGGGCTTTG
GACACTATTAATATTCTTCTGTATGATGACAGCACTGTTGCTACTTTCAATCTCTCCCAGTTGTCTGGAT
TTCTCGAACTTTTAGTCGAGTACTTTAGAAAATGCCTGATTGACATTTTTGGAATTCTTATGGAATATGA
AGTGGGAGACCCCAGCCAAAAAGCACTTGATCACAACGCAGCAAGGAAGGATGACAGCCAGTCCTTGGCA
GACGATTCTGGGAAAGAGGAGGAAGATGCTGAATGTATTGATGACGACGAGGAAGACGAGGAGGATGAGG
AGGAAGACAGCGAGAAGACAGAAAGCGATGAAAAGAGCAGCATCGCTCTGACTGCCCCGGACGCCGCTGC
AGACCCAAAGGAGAAGCCCAAGCAAGCCAGTAAGTTCGACAAGCTGCCAATAAAGATAGTCAAAAAGAAC
AACCTGTTTGTTGTTGACCGATCTGACAAGTTGGGGCGTGTGCAGGAGTTCAATAGTGGCCTTCTGCACT
GGCAGCTCGGCGGGGGTGACACCACCGAGCACATTCAGACTCACTTTGAGAGCAAGATGGAAATTCCTCC
TCGCAGGCGCCCACCTCCCCCCTTAAGCTCCGCAGGTAGAAAGAAAGAGCAAGAAGGCAAAGGCGACTCT
GAAGAGCAGCAAGAGAAAAGCATCATAGCAACCATCGATGACGTCCTCTCTGCTCGGCCAGGGGCATTGC
CTGAAGACGCAAACCCTGGGCCCCAGACCGAAAGCAGTAAGTTTCCCTTTGGTATCCAGCAAGCCAAAAG
TCACCGGAACATCAAGCTGCTGGAGGACGAGCCCAGGAGCCGAGACGAGACTCCTCTGTGTACCATCGCG
CACTGGCAGGACTCGCTGGCTAAGCGATGCATCTGTGTGTCCAATATTGTCCGTAGCTTGTCATTCGTGC
CTGGCAATGATGCCGAAATGTCCAAACATCCAGGCCTGGTGCTGATCCTGGGGAAGCTGATTCTTCTTCA
CCACGAGCATCCAGAGAGAAAGCGAGCACCGCAGACCTATGAGAAAGAGGAGGATGAGGACAAGGGGGTG
GCCTGCAGCAAAGATGAGTGGTGGTGGGACTGCCTCGAGGTCTTGAGGGATAACACGTTGGTCACGTTGG
CCAACATTTCCGGGCAGCTAGACTTGTCTGCTTACACGGAAAGCATCTGCTTGCCAATTTTGGATGGCTT
GCTGCACTGGATGGTGTGCCCGTCTGCAGAGGCACAAGATCCCTTTCCAACTGTGGGACCCAACTCGGTC
CTGTCGCCTCAGAGACTTGTGCTGGAGACCCTCTGTAAACTCAGTATCCAGGACAATAATGTGGACCTGA
TCTTGGCCACTCCTCCATTTAGTCGTCAGGAGAAATTCTATGCTACATTAGTTAGGTACGTTGGGGATCG
CAAAAACCCAGTCTGTCGAGAAATGTCCATGGCGCTTTTATCGAACCTTGCCCAAGGGGACGCACTAGCA
GCAAGGGCCATAGCTGTGCAGAAAGGAAGCATTGGAAACTTGATAAGCTTCCTAGAGGATGGGGTCACGA
TGGCCCAGTACCAGCAGAGCCAGCACAACCTCATGCACATGCAGCCCCCGCCCCTGGAACCACCTAGCGT
AGACATGATGTGCAGGGCGGCCAAGGCTTTGCTAGCCATGGCCAGAGTGGACGAAAACCGCTCGGAATTC
CTTTTGCACGAGGGCCGGTTGCTGGATATCTCGATATCAGCTGTCCTGAACTCTCTGGTTGCATCTGTCA
TCTGTGATGTACTGTTTCAGATTGGGCAGTTATAGTAATGAACTAGTCCGTAACTTGAAAGTATTTCGAT
TTCTTGGCTTTATATATCTTGTGGAAAGGACGACGACCAAAGGGCCACGTCCGGCCCACGCGTTAAGTCG
ACAATCAACCTCTGGATTACAAAATTTGTGAAAGATTGACTGGTATTCTTAACTATGTTGCTCCTTTTAC
GCTATGTGGATACGCTGCTTTAATGCCTTTGTATCATGCTATTGCTTCCCGTATGGCTTTCATTTTCTCC
TCCTTGTATAAATCCTGGTTGCTGTCTCTTTATGAGGAGTTGTGGCCCGTTGTCAGGCAACGTGGCGTGG
TGTGCACTGTGTTTGCTGACGCAACCCCCACTGGTTGGGGCATTGCCACCACCTGTCAGCTCCTTTCCGG
GACTTTCGCTTTCCCCCTCCCTATTGCCACGGCGGAACTCATCGCCGCCTGCCTTGCCCGCTGCTGGACA
GGGGCTCGGCTGTTGGGCACTGACAATTCCGTGGTGTTGTCGGGGAAATCATCGTCCTTTCCTTGGCTGC
TCGCCTGTGTTGCCACCTGGATTCTGCGCGGGACGTCCTTCTGCTACGTCCCTTCGGCCCTCAATCCAGC
GGACCTTCCTTCCCGCGGCCTGCTGCCGGCTCTGCGGCCTCTTCCGCGTCTTCGCCTTCGCCCTCAGACG
AGTCGGATCTCCCTTTGGGCCGCCTCCCCGCGTCGACTTTAAGACCAATGACTTACAAGGCAGCTGTAGA
TCTTAGCCACTTTTTAAAAGAAAAGGGGGGACTGGAAGGGCTAATTCACTCCCAACGAAGACAAGATCTG
CTTTTTGCTTGTACTGGGTCTCTCTGGTTAGACCAGATCTGAGCCTGGGAGCTCTCTGGCTAACTAGGGA
ACCCACTGCTTAAGCCTCAATAAAGCTTGCCTTGAGTGCTTCAAGTAGTGTGTGCCCGTCTGTTGTGTGA
CTCTGGTAACTAGAGATCCCTCAGACCCTTTTAGTCAGTGTGGAAAATCTCTAGCAGTACGTATAGTAGT
TCATGTCATCTTATTATTCAGTATTTATAACTTGCAAAGAAATGAATATCAGAGAGTGAGAGGAACTTGT
TTATTGCAGCTTATAATGGTTACAAATAAAGCAATAGCATCACAAATTTCACAAATAAAGCATTTTTTTC
ACTGCATTCTAGTTGTGGTTTGTCCAAACTCATCAATGTATCTTATCATGTCTGGCTCTAGCTATCCCGC
CCCTAACTCCGCCCATCCCGCCCCTAACTCCGCCCAGTTCCGCCCATTCTCCGCCCCATGGCTGACTAAT
TTTTTTTATTTATGCAGAGGCCGAGGCCGCCTCGGCCTCTGAGCTATTCCAGAAGTAGTGAGGAGGCTTT
TTTGGAGGCCTAGGGACGTACCCAATTCGCCCTATAGTGAGTCGTATTACGCGCGCTCACTGGCCGTCGT
TTTACAACGTCGTGACTGGGAAAACCCTGGCGTTACCCAACTTAATCGCCTTGCAGCACATCCCCCTTTC
GCCAGCTGGCGTAATAGCGAAGAGGCCCGCACCGATCGCCCTTCCCAACAGTTGCGCAGCCTGAATGGCG
AATGGG
[124 nt withheld, positions 12446-12569]
C
[91 nt withheld, positions 12571-12661]
A
[49 nt withheld, positions 12663-12711]
CCTTTGACGTTGGAGTCCACGTTCTTT
[37 nt withheld, positions 12739-12775]
ACCCTATCTCGGTCTATTCTTTTGATTTATAAGGGATTTTGCCGATTTCGGCCTATTGGTTAAAAAATGA
GCTGATTTAACAAAAATTTAACGCGAATTTTAACAAAATATTAACGCTTACAATTTAGGTGGCACTTTTC
GGGGAAATGTGCGCGGAACCCCTATTTGTTTATTTTTCTAAATACATTCAAATATGTATCCGCTCATGAG
ACAATAACCCTGATAAATGCTTCAATAATATTGAAAAAGGAAGAGTATGAGTATTCAACATTTCCGTGTC
GCCCTTATTCCCTTTTTTGCGGCATTTTGCCTTCCTGTTTTTGCTCACCCAGAAACGCTGGTGAAAGTAA
AAGATGCTGAAGATCAGTTGGGTGCACGAGTGGGTTACATCGAACTGGATCTCAACAGCGGTAAGATCCT
TGAGAGTTTTCGCCCCGAAGAACGTTTTCCAATGATGAGCACTTTTAAAGTTCTGCTATGTGGCGCGGTA
TTATCCCGTATTGACGCCGGGCAAGAGCAACTCGGTCGCCGCATACACTATTCTCAGAATGACTTGGTTG
AGTACTCACCAGTCACAGAAAAGCATCTTACGGATGGCATGACAGTAAGAGAATTATGCAGTGCTGCCAT
AACCATGAGTGATAACACTGCGGCCAACTTACTTCTGACAACGATCGGAGGACCGAAGGAGCTAACCGCT
TTTTTGCACAACATGGGGGATCATGTAACTCGCCTTGATCGTTGGGAACCGGAGCTGAATGAAGCCATAC
CAAACGACGAGCGTGACACCACGATGCCTGTAGCAATGGCAACAACGTTGCGCAAACTATTAACTGGCGA
ACTACTTACTCTAGCTTCCCGGCAACAATTAATAGACTGGATGGAGGCGGATAAAGTTGCAGGACCACTT
CTGCGCTCGGCCCTTCCGGCTGGCTGGTTTATTGCTGATAAATCTGGAGCCGGTGAGCGTGGGTCTCGCG
GTATCATTGCAGCACTGGGGCCAGATGGTAAGCCCTCCCGTATCGTAGTTATCTACACGACGGGGAGTCA
GGCAACTATGGATGAACGAAATAGACAGATCGCTGAGATAGGTGCCTCACTGATTAAGCATTGGTAACTG
TCAGACCAAGTTTACTCATATATACTTTAGATTGATTTAAAACTTCATTTTTAATTTAAAAGGATCTAGG
TGAAGATCCTTTTTGATAATCTCATGACCAAAATCCCTTAACGTGAGTTTTCGTTCCACTGAGCGTCAGA
CCCCGTAGAAAAGATCAAAGGATCTTCTTGAGATCCTTTTTTTCTGCGCGTAATCTGCTGCTTGCAAACA
AAAAAACCACCGCTACCAGCGGTGGTTTGTTTGCCGGATCAAGAGCTACCAACTCTTTTTCCGAAGGTAA
CTGGCTTCAGCAGAGCGCAGATACCAAATACTGTTCTTCTAGTGTAGCCGTAGTTAGGCCACCACTTCAA
GAACTCTGTAGCACCGCCTACATACCTCGCTCTGCTAATCCTGTTACCAGTGGCTGCTGCCAGTGGCGAT
AAGTCGTGTCTTACCGGGTTGGACTCAAGACGATAGTTACCGGATAAGGCGCAGCGGTCGGGCTGAACGG
GGGGTTCGTGCACACAGCCCAGCTTGGAGCGAACGACCTACACCGAACTGAGATACCTACAGCGTGAGCT
ATGAGAAAGCGCCACGCTTCCCGAAGGGAGAAAGGCGGACAGGTATCCGGTAAGCGGCAGGGTCGGAACA
GGAGAGCGCACGAGGGAGCTTCCAGGGGGAAACGCCTGGTATCTTTATAGTCCTGTCGGGTTTCGCCACC
TCTGACTTGAGCGTCGATTTTTGTGATGCTCGTCAGGGGGGCGGAGCCTATGGAAAAACGCCAGCAACGC
GGCCTTTTTACGGTTCCTGGCCTTTTGCTGGCCTTTTGCTCACATGTTCTTTCCTGCGTTATCCCCTGAT
TCTGTGGATAACCGTATTACCGCCTTTGAGTGAGCTGATACCGCTCGCCGCAGCCGAACGACCGAGCGCA
GCGAGTCAGTGAGCGAGGAAGCGGAAGAGCGCCCAATACGCAAACCGCCTCTCCCCGCGCGTTGGCCGAT
TCATTAATGCAGCTGGCACGACAGGTTTCCCGACTGGAAAGCGGGCAGTGAGCGCAACGCAATTAATGTG
AGTTAGCTCACTCATTAGGCACCCCAGGCTTTACACTTTATGCTTCCGGCTCGTATGTTGTGTGGAATTG
TGAGCGGATAACAATTTCACACAGGAAACAGCTATGACCATGATTACGCCAAGCGCGCAATTAACCCTCA
CTAAAGGGAACAAAAGCTGGAGCTGCAAGC
Features (pLannotate 1.2.2; 31 found; start..end, strand, type, name):
      5..231     +  promoter       RSV promoter: Rous sarcoma virus enhancer/promoter
    232..412     +  LTR            5' LTR (truncated): truncated 5' long terminal repeat (LTR) from HIV-1
    459..584     +  misc_feature   HIV-1 Ψ: packaging signal of human immunodeficiency virus type 1
    568..931     +  CDS            HIV-1 gag (fragment): gag protein from human immunodeficiency virus 1; gag
   1077..1310    +  misc_feature   RRE: The Rev response element (RRE) of HIV-1 allows for Rev-dependent mRNA export from the nucleus to the cytoplasm.
   1687..1713    +  CDS            Rev (fragment): human immunodeficiency virus 1 (HIV-1) Rev protein; rev; enhances nuclear export of unspliced and incompletely spliced viral mRNAs
   1720..1743    +  promoter       SV40 promoter (fragment): SV40 early promoter
   1744..1815    +  promoter       SV40 promoter (fragment): SV40 enhancer and early promoter
   1839..1974    +  rep_origin     SV40 ori: SV40 origin of replication
   2020..2616    +  CDS            PuroR (fragment): puromycin N-acetyltransferase; pac from Streptomyces; confers resistance to puromycin
   2665..2782    +  misc_feature   cPPT/CTS: central polypurine tract and central termination sequence of HIV-1
   2847..2913    +  CDS            small t antigen (fragment): SV40 (simian virus 40) small t antigen
   2920..4098    +  promoter       EF-1α promoter: strong constitutive promoter for human elongation factor EF-1α
   4115..10861   +  CDS            ARID1B (sequence partly withheld): ARI1B_HUMAN - Also known as BAF250B, DAN15, KIAA1235, OSA2. Experimental evidence at protein level: Swiss-Prot protein existence level 1. Involved in transcriptional activation and repression of select genes by chromatin remodeling (alteration of DNA-nucleosome topology). Component of SWI/SNF chromatin remodeling complexes that carry out key enzymatic activities, changing chromatin structure by altering DNA-histone contacts within a nucleosome in an ATP-dependent manner. Belongs to the neural progenitors-specific chromatin remodeling complex (npBAF complex) and the neuron-specific chromatin re
  10877..10930   +  promoter       U6 promoter (fragment): RNA polymerase III promoter for human U6 snRNA
  10972..11560   +  misc_feature   WPRE: woodchuck hepatitis virus posttranscriptional regulatory element
  11611..11630   +  misc_feature   cPPT/CTS (fragment): central polypurine tract and central termination sequence of HIV-1
  11632..11865   +  LTR            3' LTR (ΔU3): self-inactivating 3' long terminal repeat (LTR) from HIV-1
  11943..12064   +  polyA_signal   SV40 poly(A) signal: SV40 polyadenylation signal
  12104..12239   +  rep_origin     SV40 ori: SV40 origin of replication
  12260..12278   -  promoter       T7 promoter: promoter for bacteriophage T7 RNA polymerase
  12286..12441   +  CDS            lacZα (fragment): LacZα fragment of β-galactosidase; lacZ fragment
  12446..12874   +  rep_origin     f1 ori (sequence partly withheld): f1 bacteriophage origin of replication; arrow indicates direction of (+) strand synthesis
  12927..13031   +  promoter       AmpR promoter: bla
  13032..13892   +  CDS            AmpR: β-lactamase; bla; confers resistance to ampicillin, carbenicillin, and related antibiotics
  14063..14651   +  rep_origin     ori: high-copy-number ColE1/pMB1/pBR322/pUC origin of replication
  14834..14926   +  CDS            lacI (fragment): lac repressor; lacI; The lac repressor binds to the lac operator to inhibit transcription in E. coli. This inhibition can be relieved by adding lactose or isopropyl-β-D-thiogalactopyranoside (IPTG).
  14939..14960   +  protein_bind   CAP binding site: CAP binding activates transcription in the presence of cAMP. E. coli catabolite activator protein
  14975..15005   +  promoter       lac promoter: promoter for the E. coli lac operon
  15009..15031   +  protein_bind   lac operator (fragment): The lac repressor binds to the lac operator to inhibit transcription in E. coli. This inhibition can be relieved by adding lactose or isopropyl-β-D-thiogalactopyranoside (IPTG). lac repressor encoded by lacI
  15074..15092   +  promoter       T3 promoter: promoter for bacteriophage T3 RNA polymerase
