[The description below was written by a language model from this plasmid's Addgene catalogue record and pLannotate feature annotations shown in this document.]
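Description:
TFORF2430 is a third-generation-style, self-inactivating lentiviral expression plasmid built on the pLX_TRC317 backbone and carrying the human ARID1B open reading frame (also known as BAF250B/OSA2), a subunit of SWI/SNF (BAF) chromatin remodeling complexes. The full construct is about 15.1 kb. It is propagated in E. coli through a high-copy ColE1/pUC origin with ampicillin selection (AmpR), and also carries an f1 origin and remnants of a lac/lacZα cloning region flanked by T7 and T3 promoters. The depositor warns that the plasmid can recombine in bacteria, as is common for large LTR-containing vectors.

The viral cassette begins with an RSV promoter fused to a truncated HIV-1 5' LTR, which drives Tat-independent production of genomic RNA in packaging cells. This is followed by the Ψ packaging signal with a gag fragment, the RRE for Rev-dependent nuclear export, and a cPPT/CTS that aids nuclear import. It ends in a ΔU3 3' LTR with a downstream SV40 poly(A) signal. Within the provirus, an SV40 early promoter drives the puromycin resistance gene for selecting transduced mammalian cells, and a separate EF-1α promoter drives constitutive ARID1B expression, with a WPRE downstream to enhance transcript stability and expression. According to the record, each vector in this collection carries a unique 24-bp barcode. It is not annotated in the feature table, and the short "U6 promoter" fragment detected between the ORF and the WPRE is not a functional promoter annotation. The construct belongs to a barcoded transcription factor ORF library for overexpression, where barcodes identify each factor in pooled screens such as directed differentiation studies.
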