Addgene plasmid #144025: TFORF2430
Purpose: Lentiviral vector for overexpressing transcription factor ORFs with unique 24-bp barcodes. Barcodes facilitate identification of transcription factors in pooled screens.
Depositing lab: Feng Zhang. Depositing organization: Broad Institute. Publication: A transcription factor atlas of directed differentiation. Joung J, Ma S, Tay T, Geiger-Schuller KR, Kirchgatterer PC, Verdine VK, Guo B, Arias-Garcia MA, Allen WE, Singh A, Kuksenko O, Abudayyeh OO, Gootenberg JS, Fu Z, Macrae RK, Buenrostro JD, Regev A, Zhang F. Cell. 2023 Jan 5;186(1):209-229.e26. doi: 10.1016/j.cell.2022.11.026. PubMed 36608654.
Backbone
  Vector backbone: pLX_TRC317
  Backbone manufacturer: Broad Institute Genetic Perturbation Platform
  Backbone size w/o insert (bp): 8264
  Vector type: Mammalian Expression, Lentiviral
  Selectable markers: Puromycin
Growth in bacteria
  Bacterial resistance: Ampicillin, 100 μg/mL
  Growth temperature: 37°C
  Growth strain: NEB Stable
  Copy number: High Copy
Gene/Insert
  Gene/Insert name: ARID1B
  Species: H. sapiens (human)
  Insert size (bp): 6851
  Entrez Gene: ARID1B (a.k.a. 6A3-5, BAF250B, BRIGHT, CSS1, DAN15, ELD/OSA1, MRD12, OSA2, P250R, SMARCF2)
  Promoter: EF1a
  Cloning method: Unknown
  Sequencing primers: 5′ GGGTGGAGACTGAAGTTAGGCCAG; 3′ CACATAGCGTAAAAGGAGCAACATAG
Terms and licenses: Academic/Nonprofit Terms; Industry Terms: Not Available to Industry
Depositor comments: NM_020732,ENST00000346085 . The transcription factor ORF portion of this plasmid was synthesized by Genewiz. Please test multiple small colonies in case of plasmid recombination. To make this collection available in a timely manner, a portion of this collection was not fully sequenced by Addgene. If an Addgene verified full plasmid sequence is not available, please contact us prior to placing an order to request the full sequence.
How to cite: TFORF2430 was a gift from Feng Zhang (Addgene plasmid # 144025 ; http://n2t.net/addgene:144025 ; RRID:Addgene_144025)
