>Addgene plasmid #144025 | TFORF2430 | depositor partial sequence | sequence record 284199 | Insert
ACCGCCACCATGGCCCATAACGCGGGCGCCGCGGCCGCCGCCGGCACCCACAGCGCCAAGAGCGGCGGCT
CCGAGGCGGCTCTCAAGGAGGGTGGAAGCGCCGCCGCGCTGTCCTCCTCCTCCTCCTCCTCCGCGGCGGC
AGCGGCGGCATCCTCTTCCTCCTCGTCGGGCCCGGGCTCGGCCATGGAGACGGGGCTGCTCCCCAACCAC
AAACTGAAAACCGTTGGCGAAGCCCCCGCCGCGCCGCCCCACCAGCAGCACCACCACCACCACCATGCCC
ACCACCACCACCACCATGCCCACCACCTCCACCACCACCACGCACTACAGCAGCAGCTAAACCAGTTCCA
GCAGCAGCAGCAGCAGCAGCAACAGCAGCAGCAGCAGCAGCAGCAACAGCAACATCCCATTTCCAACAAC
AACAGCTTGGGCGGCGCGGGCGGCGGCGCGCCTCAGCCCGGCCCCGACATGGAGCAGCCGCAACATGGAG
GCGCCAAGGACAGTGCTGCGGGCGGCCAGGCCGACCCCCCGGGCCCGCCGCTGCTGAGCAAGCCGGGCGA
CGAGGACGACGCGCCGCCCAAGATGGGGGAGCCGGCGGGCGGCCGCTACGAGCACCCGGGCTTGGGCGCC
CTGGGCACGCAGCAGCCGCCGGTCGCCGTGCCCGGGGGCGGCGGCGGCCCGGCGGCCGTCCCGGAGTTTA
ATAATTACTATGGCAGCGCTGCCCCTGCGAGCGGCGGCCCCGGCGGCCGCGCTGGGCCTTGCTTTGATCA
ACATGGCGGACAACAAAGCCCCGGGATGGGGATGATGCACTCCGCCTCCGCCGCCGCCGCCGGGGCCCCC
GGCAGCATGGACCCCCTGCAGAACTCCCACGAAGGGTACCCCAACAGCCAGTGCAACCATTATCCGGGCT
ACAGCCGGCCCGGCGCGGGCGGCGGCGGCGGCGGCGGCGGCGGAGGAGGAGGAGGCAGCGGAGGAGGAGG
AGGAGGAGGAGGAGCAGGAGCAGGAGGAGCAGGAGCGGGAGCTGTGGCGGCGGCGGCCGCGGCGGCGGCG
GCAGCAGCAGGAGGCGGCGGCGGCGGCGGCTATGGGGGCTCGTCCGCGGGGTACGGGGTGCTGAGCTCCC
CCCGGCAGCAGGGCGGCGGCATGATGATGGGCCCCGGGGGCGGCGGGGCCGCGAGCCTCAGCAAGGCGGC
CGCCGGCTCGGCGGCGGGGGGCTTCCAGCGCTTCGCCGGCCAGAACCAGCACCCGTCGGGGGCCACCCCG
ACCCTCAATCAGCTGCTCACCTCGCCCAGCCCCATGATGCGGAGCTACGGCGGCAGCTACCCCGAGTACA
GCAGCCCCAGCGCGCCGCCGCCGCCGCCGTCGCAGCCCCAGTCCCAGGCGGCGGCGGCGGGGGCGGCGGC
GGGCGGCCAGCAGGCGGCCGCGGGCATGGGCTTGGGCAAGGACATGGGCGCCCAGTACGCCGCTGCCAGC
CCGGCCTGGGCGGCCGCGCAACAAAGGAGTCACCCGGCGATGAGCCCCGGCACCCCCGGACCGACCATGG
GCAGATCCCAGGGCAGCCCAATGGATCCAATGGTGATGAAGAGACCTCAGTTGTATGGCATGGGCAGTAA
CCCTCATTCTCAGCCTCAGCAGAGCAGTCCGTACCCAGGAGGTTCCTATGGCCCTCCAGGCCCACAGCGG
TATCCAATTGGCATCCAGGGTCGGACTCCCGGGGCCATGGCCGGAATGCAGTACCCTCAGCAGCAGGACT
CTGGAGATGCCACATGGAAAGAAACATTCTGGTTGATGCCACCTCAGTATGGACAGCAAGGTGTGAGTGG
TTACTGCCAGCAGGGCCAACAGCCATATTACAGCCAGCAGCCGCAGCCCCCGCACCTCCCACCCCAGGCG
CAGTATCTGCCGTCCCAGTCCCAGCAGAGGTACCAGCCGCAGCAGGACATGTCTCAGGAAGGCTATGGAA
CTAGATCTCAACCTCCTCTGGCCCCCGGAAAACCTAACCATGAAGACTTGAACTTAATACAGCAAGAAAG
ACCATCAAGTTTACCAGATCTGTCTGGCTCCATTGATGACCTCCCCACGGGAACGGAAGCAACTTTGAGC
TCAGCAGTCAGTGCATCCGGGTCCACGAGCAGCCAAGGGGATCAGAGCAACCCGGCGCAGTCGCCTTTCT
CCCCACATGCGTCCCCTCATCTCTCCAGCATCCCGGGGGGCCCATCTCCCTCTCCTGTTGGCTCTCCTGT
AGGAAGCAACCAGTCTCGATCTGGCCCAATCTCTCCTGCAAGTATCCCAGGTAGTCAGATGCCTCCGCAG
CCACCCGGGAGCCAGTCAGAATCCAGTTCCCATCCCGCCTTGAGCCAGTCACCAATGCCACAGGAAAGAG
GTTTTATGGCAGGCACACAAAGAAACCCTCAGATGGCTCAGTATGGACCTCAACAGACAGGACCATCCAT
GTCGCCTCATCCTTCTCCTGGGGGCCAGATGCATGCTGGAATCAGTAGCTTTCAGCAGAGTAACTCAAGT
GGGACTTACGGTCCACAGATGAGCCAGTATGGACCACAAGGTAACTACTCCAGACCCCCAGCGTATAGTG
GGGTGCCCAGTGCAAGCTACAGCGGCCCAGGGCCCGGTATGGGTATCAGTGCCAACAACCAGATGCATGG
ACAAGGGCCAAGCCAGCCATGTGGTGCTGTGCCCCTGGGACGAATGCCATCAGCTGGGATGCAGAACAGA
CCATTTCCTGGAAATATGAGCAGCATGACCCCCAGTTCTCCTGGCATGTCTCAGCAGGGAGGGCCAGGAA
TGGGGCCGCCAATGCCAACTGTGAACCGTAAGGCACAGGAGGCAGCCGCAGCAGTGATGCAGGCTGCTGC
GAACTCAGCACAAAGCAGGCAAGGCAGTTTCCCCGGCATGAACCAGAGTGGACTTATGGCTTCCAGCTCT
CCCTACAGCCAGCCCATGAACAACAGCTCTAGCCTGATGAACACGCAGGCGCCGCCCTACAGCATGGCGC
CCGCCATGGTGAACAGCTCGGCAGCATCTGTGGGTCTTGCAGATATGATGTCTCCTGGTGAATCCAAACT
GCCCCTGCCTCTCAAAGCAGACGGCAAAGAAGAAGGCACTCCACAGCCCGAGAGCAAGTCAAAGAAGTCC
AGCTCCTCCACCACTACT
[336 nt withheld, positions 3169-3504]
GTCTTCAGCACCGGGGACACCAAAAAGCAGCCCAAGCTCCAGCCGCCATCTCCTGCTAACTCGGGATCCT
TGCAAGGCCCACAGACCCCCCAGTCAACTGGCAGCAATTCCATGGCAGAGGTTCCAGGTGACCTGAAGCC
ACCTACCCCAGCCTCCACCCCTCACGGCCAGATGACTCCAATGCAAGGTGGAAGAAGCAGTACAATCAGT
GTGCACGACCCATTCTCAGATGTGAGTGATTCATCCTTCCCGAAACGGAACTCCATGACTCCAAACGCCC
CCTACCAGCAGGGCATGAGCATGCCCGATGTGATGGGCAGGATGCCCTATGAGCCCAACAAGGACCCCTT
TGGGGGAATGAGAAAAGTGCCTGGAAGCAGCGAGCCCTTTATGACGCAAGGACAGATGCCCAACAGCAGC
ATGCAGGACATGTACAACCAAAGTCCCTCCGGAGCAATGTCTAACCTGGGCATGGGGCAGCGCCAGCAGT
TTCCCTATGGAGCCAGTTACGACCGAAGGCATGAACCTTATGGGCAGCAGTATCCAGGCCAAGGCCCTCC
CTCGGGACAGCCGCCGTATGGAGGGCACCAGCCCGGCCTGTACCCACAGCAGCCGAATTACAAACGCCAT
ATGGACGGCATGTACGGGCCCCCAGCCAAGCGCCACGAGGGCGACATGTACAACATGCAGTACAGCAGCC
AGCAGCAGGAGATGTACAACCAGTATGGAGGCTCCTACTCGGGCCCGGACCGCAGGCCCATCCAGGGCCA
GTACCCGTATCCCTACAGCAGGGAGAGGATGCAGGGCCCGGGGCAGATCCAGACACACGGAATCCCGCCT
CAGATGATGGGCGGCCCGCTGCAGTCGTCCTCCAGTGAGGGGCCTCAGCAGAATATGTGGGCAGCACGCA
ATGATATGCCTTATCCCTACCAGAACAGGCAGGGCCCTGGCGGCCCTACACAGGCGCCCCCTTACCCAGG
CATGAACCGCACAGACGATATGATGGTACCCGATCAGAGGATAAATCATGAGAGCCAGTGGCCTTCTCAC
GTCAGCCAGCGTCAGCCTTATATGTCGTCCTCAGCCTCCATGCAGCCCATCACACGCCCACCACAGCCGT
CCTACCAGACGCCACCGTCACTGCCAAATCACATCTCCAGGGCGCCCAGCCCAGCGTCCTTCCAGCGCTC
CCTGGAGAACCGCATGTCTCCAAGCAAGTCTCCTTTTCTGCCGTCTATGAAGATGCAGAAGGTCATGCCC
ACGGTCCCCACATCCCAGGTCACCGGGCCACCACCCCAACCACCCCCAATCAGAAGGGAGATCACCTTTC
CTCCTGGCTCAGTAGAAGCATCACAACCAGTCTTGAAACAAAGGCGAAAGATTACCTCCAAAGATATCGT
TACTCCTGAGGCGTGGCGTGTGATGATGTCCCTTAAATCAGGTCTTTTGGCTGAGAGTACGTGGGCTTTG
GACACTATTAATATTCTTCTGTATGATGACAGCACTGTTGCTACTTTCAATCTCTCCCAGTTGTCTGGAT
TTCTCGAACTTTTAGTCGAGTACTTTAGAAAATGCCTGATTGACATTTTTGGAATTCTTATGGAATATGA
AGTGGGAGACCCCAGCCAAAAAGCACTTGATCACAACGCAGCAAGGAAGGATGACAGCCAGTCCTTGGCA
GACGATTCTGGGAAAGAGGAGGAAGATGCTGAATGTATTGATGACGACGAGGAAGACGAGGAGGATGAGG
AGGAAGACAGCGAGAAGACAGAAAGCGATGAAAAGAGCAGCATCGCTCTGACTGCCCCGGACGCCGCTGC
AGACCCAAAGGAGAAGCCCAAGCAAGCCAGTAAGTTCGACAAGCTGCCAATAAAGATAGTCAAAAAGAAC
AACCTGTTTGTTGTTGACCGATCTGACAAGTTGGGGCGTGTGCAGGAGTTCAATAGTGGCCTTCTGCACT
GGCAGCTCGGCGGGGGTGACACCACCGAGCACATTCAGACTCACTTTGAGAGCAAGATGGAAATTCCTCC
TCGCAGGCGCCCACCTCCCCCCTTAAGCTCCGCAGGTAGAAAGAAAGAGCAAGAAGGCAAAGGCGACTCT
GAAGAGCAGCAAGAGAAAAGCATCATAGCAACCATCGATGACGTCCTCTCTGCTCGGCCAGGGGCATTGC
CTGAAGACGCAAACCCTGGGCCCCAGACCGAAAGCAGTAAGTTTCCCTTTGGTATCCAGCAAGCCAAAAG
TCACCGGAACATCAAGCTGCTGGAGGACGAGCCCAGGAGCCGAGACGAGACTCCTCTGTGTACCATCGCG
CACTGGCAGGACTCGCTGGCTAAGCGATGCATCTGTGTGTCCAATATTGTCCGTAGCTTGTCATTCGTGC
CTGGCAATGATGCCGAAATGTCCAAACATCCAGGCCTGGTGCTGATCCTGGGGAAGCTGATTCTTCTTCA
CCACGAGCATCCAGAGAGAAAGCGAGCACCGCAGACCTATGAGAAAGAGGAGGATGAGGACAAGGGGGTG
GCCTGCAGCAAAGATGAGTGGTGGTGGGACTGCCTCGAGGTCTTGAGGGATAACACGTTGGTCACGTTGG
CCAACATTTCCGGGCAGCTAGACTTGTCTGCTTACACGGAAAGCATCTGCTTGCCAATTTTGGATGGCTT
GCTGCACTGGATGGTGTGCCCGTCTGCAGAGGCACAAGATCCCTTTCCAACTGTGGGACCCAACTCGGTC
CTGTCGCCTCAGAGACTTGTGCTGGAGACCCTCTGTAAACTCAGTATCCAGGACAATAATGTGGACCTGA
TCTTGGCCACTCCTCCATTTAGTCGTCAGGAGAAATTCTATGCTACATTAGTTAGGTACGTTGGGGATCG
CAAAAACCCAGTCTGTCGAGAAATGTCCATGGCGCTTTTATCGAACCTTGCCCAAGGGGACGCACTAGCA
GCAAGGGCCATAGCTGTGCAGAAAGGAAGCATTGGAAACTTGATAAGCTTCCTAGAGGATGGGGTCACGA
TGGCCCAGTACCAGCAGAGCCAGCACAACCTCATGCACATGCAGCCCCCGCCCCTGGAACCACCTAGCGT
AGACATGATGTGCAGGGCGGCCAAGGCTTTGCTAGCCATGGCCAGAGTGGACGAAAACCGCTCGGAATTC
CTTTTGCACGAGGGCCGGTTGCTGGATATCTCGATATCAGCTGTCCTGAACTCTCTGGTTGCATCTGTCA
TCTGTGATGTACTGTTTCAGATTGGGCAGTTATAGTAATGAACTAGTCCGTAACTTGAAAGTATTTCGAT
TTCTTGGCTTTATATATCTTGTGGAAAGGACGACGACCAAAGGGCCACGTCCGGCCC
