>Addgene plasmid #144025 | TFORF2430 | depositor partial sequence | sequence record 284200 | Barcode
CGACCAAAGGGCCACGTCCGGCCC
